Addgene plasmid #15227: pCAG-NL1A
Depositing lab: Peter Scheiffele. Depositing organization: Columbia University. Publication: Alternative splicing controls selective trans-synaptic interactions of the neuroligin-neurexin complex. Chih B, Gollan L, Scheiffele P. Neuron. 2006 Jul 20. 51(2):171-8. 10.1016/j.neuron.2006.06.005 PubMed 16846852.
Backbone
  Vector backbone: pCAAGS
  Backbone size w/o insert (bp): 4842
  Vector type: Mammalian Expression
Growth in bacteria
  Bacterial resistance: Ampicillin, 100 μg/mL
  Growth temperature: 37°C
  Growth strain: DH5alpha
  Copy number: High Copy
Gene/Insert
  Gene/Insert name: Neuroligin 1 with insert A (alt names: Nlgn1; Nlgn1A)
  Species: M. musculus (mouse)
  Insert size (bp): 2610
  Entrez Gene: Nlgn1 (a.k.a. 6330415N05Rik, NL1, Nlg1, mKIAA1070)
  Tag / fusion protein: HA (N terminal on insert)
  Cloning method: Restriction Enzyme; 5′ cloning site NheI (not destroyed); 3′ cloning site EcoNI (not destroyed)
  Sequencing primers: 5′ N/A
Terms and licenses: Academic/Nonprofit Terms; Industry Terms: Not Available to Industry
How to cite: pCAG-NL1A was a gift from Peter Scheiffele (Addgene plasmid # 15227 ; http://n2t.net/addgene:15227 ; RRID:Addgene_15227)
