[The description below was written by a language model from this plasmid's Addgene catalogue record and pLannotate feature annotations shown in this document.]
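Description:
pCAG-NL1A is a mammalian expression plasmid built on the pCAAGS (pCAGGS-type) backbone that carries the mouse neuroligin 1 cDNA (Nlgn1) in the splice form containing insert A. The full construct is 7,452 bp, consistent with a roughly 4.8 kb backbone plus a 2.6 kb insert placed between NheI and EcoNI sites. It is propagated in E. coli through a high-copy ColE1/pUC-type origin and selected with ampicillin through the bla gene under its native promoter. The backbone also retains remnants of lac regulatory sequence and short lacI fragments, which have no apparent role in the design.

Expression is driven by the composite CAG arrangement: the CMV immediate-early enhancer (spanning the numbering origin of the circular map), the chicken β-actin promoter, and a chimeric chicken β-actin/rabbit β-globin intron. This combination gives strong, broadly active transcription in mammalian cells. The Nlgn1 coding sequence follows a short multiple cloning site fragment and is terminated by the rabbit β-globin polyadenylation signal. The small "HBB" hit just upstream of that signal most likely reflects globin exon sequence that accompanies this 3′ region rather than a separate coding element. The catalogue lists an HA epitope at the N-terminal end of the insert, but the feature table does not annotate it separately, so its exact position is not stated. An SV40 origin and SV40 poly(A) signal are also present; the origin can support episomal replication in cells expressing large T antigen.

Neuroligin 1 is a postsynaptic cell-surface adhesion protein that binds presynaptic neurexins. The associated study concerns how alternative splicing controls selective neuroligin–neurexin interactions, so this plasmid presumably serves to express the tagged insert A isoform for comparison with other splice variants.
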