Features (pLannotate 1.2.2; 18 found; start..end, strand, type, name):
    368..645     +  promoter       chicken β-actin promoter: No description available
    647..1664    +  intron         chimeric intron: chimera between introns from chicken β-actin and rabbit β-globin
   1723..1759    +  misc_feature   MCS (fragment): multiple cloning site
   1766..4294    +  CDS            Nlgn1: NLGN1_MOUSE - Also known as Kiaa1070. Experimental evidence at protein level: Swiss-Prot protein existence level 1. Cell surface protein involved in cell-cell-interactions via its interactions with neurexin family members. Plays a role in synapse function and synaptic signal transmission, and probably mediates its effects by recruiting and clustering other synaptic proteins. May promote the initial formation of synapses, but is not essential for this. In vitro, triggers the de novo formation of presynaptic structures. May be involved in specification of excitatory synapses. Required to maintai
   4367..4450    +  CDS            HBB (fragment): HBB_PONPY - Experimental evidence at transcript level: Swiss-Prot protein existence level 2. Involved in oxygen transport from the lung to the various peripheral tissues. From Pongo pygmaeus (Bornean orangutan).
   4521..4576    +  polyA_signal   β-globin poly(A) signal: rabbit β-globin polyadenylation signal (Gil and Proudfoot, 1987)
   4961..4977    -  protein_bind   lac operator: The lac repressor binds to the lac operator to inhibit transcription in E. coli. This inhibition can be relieved by adding lactose or isopropyl-β-D-thiogalactopyranoside (IPTG). lac repressor encoded by lacI
   4985..5015    -  promoter       lac promoter: promoter for the E. coli lac operon
   5030..5051    -  protein_bind   CAP binding site: CAP binding activates transcription in the presence of cAMP. E. coli catabolite activator protein
   5064..5103    -  CDS            lacI (fragment): lac repressor; lacI; The lac repressor binds to the lac operator to inhibit transcription in E. coli. This inhibition can be relieved by adding lactose or isopropyl-β-D-thiogalactopyranoside (IPTG).
   5110..5132    +  promoter       SV40 promoter (fragment): SV40 enhancer and early promoter
   5156..5291    +  rep_origin     SV40 ori: SV40 origin of replication
   5311..5445    +  polyA_signal   SV40 poly(A) signal: SV40 polyadenylation signal
   5447..5501    -  CDS            lacI (fragment): lac repressor; lacI; The lac repressor binds to the lac operator to inhibit transcription in E. coli. This inhibition can be relieved by adding lactose or isopropyl-β-D-thiogalactopyranoside (IPTG).
   5684..6272    -  rep_origin     ori: high-copy-number ColE1/pMB1/pBR322/pUC origin of replication
   6443..7303    -  CDS            AmpR: β-lactamase; bla; confers resistance to ampicillin, carbenicillin, and related antibiotics
   7304..7408    -  promoter       AmpR promoter: bla
   7439..366     +  enhancer       CMV enhancer (across the origin): human cytomegalovirus immediate early enhancer
>Addgene plasmid #15227 | pCAG-NL1A | depositor full sequence | sequence record 8226 | Author sequence
ACTAGTTATTAATAGTAATCAATTACGGGGTCATTAGTTCATAGCCCATATATGGAGTTCCGCGTTACAT
AACTTACGGTAAATGGCCCGCCTGGCTGACCGCCCAACGACCCCCGCCCATTGACGTCAATAATGACGTA
TGTTCCCATAGTAACGCCAATAGGGACTTTCCATTGACGTCAATGGGTGGAGTATTTACGGTAAACTGCC
CACTTGGCAGTACATCAAGTGTATCATATGCCAAGTACGCCCCCTATTGACGTCAATGACGGTAAATGGC
CCGCCTGGCATTATGCCCAGTACATGACCTTATGGGACTTTCCTACTTGGCAGTACATCTACGTATTAGT
CATCGCTATTACCATGGTCGAGGTGAGCCCCACGTTCTGCTTCACTCTCCCCATCTCCCCCCCCTCCCCA
CCCCCAATTTTGTATTTATTTATTTTTTAATTATTTTGTGCAGCGATGGGGGCGGGGGGGGGGGGGGGGC
GCGCGCCAGGCGGGGCGGGGCGGGGCGAGGGGCGGGGCGGGGCGAGGCGGAGAGGTGCGGCGGCAGCCAA
TCAGAGCGGCGCGCTCCGAAAGTTTCCTTTTATGGCGAGGCGGCGGCGGCGGCGGCCCTATAAAAAGCGA
AGCGCGCGGCGGGCGGGGAGTCGCTGCGACGCTGCCTTCGCCCCGTGCCCCGCTCCGCCGCCGCCTCGCG
CCGCCCGCCCCGGCTCTGACTGACCGCGTTACTCCCACAGGTGAGCGGGCGGGACGGCCCTTCTCCTCCG
GGCTGTAATTAGCGCTTGGTTTAATGACGGCTTGTTTCTTTTCTGTGGCTGCGTGAAAGCCTTGAGGGGC
TCCGGGAGGGCCCTTTGTGCGGGGGGAGCGGCTCGGGGGGTGCGTGCGTGTGTGTGTGCGTGGGGAGCGC
CGCGTGCGGCTCCGCGCTGCCCGGCGGCTGTGAGCGCTGCGGGCGCGGCGCGGGGCTTTGTGCGCTCCGC
AGTGTGCGCGAGGGGAGCGCGGCCGGGGGCGGTGCCCCGCGGTGCGGGGGGGGCTGCGAGGGGAACAAAG
GCTGCGTGCGGGGTGTGTGCGTGGGGGGGTGAGCAGGGGGTGTGGGCGCGTCGGTCGGGCTGCAACCCCC
CCTGCACCCCCCTCCCCGAGTTGCTGAGCACGGCCCGGCTTCGGGTGCGGGGCTCCGTACGGGGCGTGGC
GCGGGGCTCGCCGTGCCGGGCGGGGGGTGGCGGCAGGTGGGGGTGCCGGGCGGGGCGGGGCCGCCTCGGG
CCGGGGAGGGCTCGGGGGAGGGGCGCGGCGGCCCCCGGAGCGCCGGCGGCTGTCGAGGCGCGGCGAGCCG
CAGCCATTGCCTTTTATGGTAATCGTGCGAGAGGGCGCAGGGACTTCCTTTGTCCCAAATCTGTGCGGAG
CCGAAATCTGGGAGGCGCCGCCGCACCCCCTCTAGCGGGCGCGGGGCGAAGCGGTGCGGCGCCGGCAGGA
AGGAAATGGGCGGGGAGGGCCTTCGTGCGTCGCCGCGCCGCCGTCCCCTTCTCCCTCTCCAGCCTCGGGG
CTGTCCGCGGGGGGACGGCTGCCTTCGGGGGGGACGGGGCAGGGCGGGGTTCGGCTTCTGGCGTGTGACC
GGCGGCTCTAGAGCCTCTGCTAACCATGTTCATGCCTTCTTCTTTTTCCTACAGCTCTGGGCACGTGCTG
GTTATTGTGCTGTCTCATCATTTTGGCAAAGAATTCGCGGCCGCTAGCGCTACCGGACTCAGATCTCGAG
CTCAAGCTTGGGACCATGGCACTTCCCAGATGCATGTGGCCAAATTATGTTTGGAGAGCTATGATGGCAT
GTGTGGTCCACAGGGGATCCGGTGCCCCATTGACTCTCTGCTTGTTGGGATGTTTGCTACAGACTTTTCA
CGTACTCTCTCAAAAGTATCCATACGACGTTCCGGACTACGCATTGGATGATGTAGACCCATTGGTTACT
ACTAACTTTGGCAAGATTAGGGGAATTAAGAAAGAACTCAATAATGAAATTTTGGGTCCTGTCATTCAGT
TTCTTGGGGTTCCATATGCCGCTCCACCAACAGGAGAACATCGTTTCCAGCCTCCAGAACCACCATCTCC
CTGGTCTGACATCCGGAACGCCACTCAGTTTGCTCCTGTATGTCCCCAGAATATCATTGATGGCAGATTG
CCTGAAGTTATGCTTCCTGTGTGGTTCACTAATAACTTGGATGTGGTTTCATCATACGTCCAAGACCAGA
GTGAAGACTGTCTATACTTAAACATCTATGTCCCAACTGAAGATGGTCCCCTTACAAAGAAACACACAGA
TGATTTAGGTGATAATGACGGTGCTGAAGATGAAGATATTCGGGACAGTGGGGGTCCCAAACCAGTGATG
GTGTACATCCATGGCGGCTCTTACATGGAAGGTACTGGAAATCTGTATGATGGGAGTGTCTTGGCAAGCT
ATGGCAATGTGATCGTCATCACAGTCAACTATCGGCTTGGGGTACTTGGCTTCTTGAGCACAGGGGATCA
GGCTGCCAAAGGAAACTACGGGCTCCTTGACCTCATCCAGGCCCTAAGATGGACCAGCGAGAACATTGGG
TTCTTTGGTGGTGACCCCTTGCGAATCACTGTGTTTGGATCAGGCGCTGGGGGTTCATGTGTCAACCTGC
TGACTTTATCCCATTATTCTGAAGGACTTTTTCAACGAGCAATAGCTCAGAGTGGAACAGCCCTTTCCAG
CTGGGCTGTTAGTTTCCAGCCTGCAAAATACGCTAGAATTCTGGCCACAAAAGTTGGCTGCAATGTTTCA
GATACAGTAGAGTTAGTAGAATGCCTGCAGAAGAAGCCTTACAAAGAACTTGTTGATCAAGATGTTCAAC
CAGCCCGATACCACATAGCCTTTGGACCTGTGATCGATGGTGATGTAATACCAGATGACCCTCAGATACT
GATGGAACAAGGAGAGTTCCTCAACTATGATATAATGTTGGGAGTTAACCAAGGGGAAGGGTTGAAGTTT
GTCGAAAATATAGTAGATAGTGATGATGGTGTATCAGCCAGTGATTTCGACTTTGCTGTTTCTAATTTTG
TTGATAATTTATATGGATATCCTGAAGGCAAAGATGTTTTGAGAGAAACCATTAAATTCATGTATACTGA
CTGGGCTGATCGCCATAATCCTGAAACTAGAAGGAAGACATTGTTGGCTTTGTTTACGGACCATCAATGG
GTAGCACCTGCTGTGGCCACAGCAGACCTTCACTCGAACTTTGGCTCACCTACATACTTCTATGCCTTTT
ATCATCATTGCCAAACAGATCAAGTTCCAGCTTGGGCTGATGCAGCTCATGGGGATGAGGTTCCCTATGT
GTTGGGAATCCCCATGATTGGCCCTACAGAGTTATTTCCTTGCAATTTCTCCAAGAATGATGTGATGTTG
AGTGCAGTAGTAATGACATACTGGACGAATTTTGCTAAAACTGGTGACCCAAATCAACCAGTTCCTCAAG
ACACAAAATTCATCCATACCAAACCCAACCGCTTTGAAGAAGTAGCATGGACCAGATATTCCCAGAAAGA
CCAGCTTTATCTCCATATTGGATTAAAACCGAGAGTTAAAGAGCATTACAGAGCCAATAAGGTAAATCTC
TGGCTGGAGCTGGTACCTCATCTGCATAATCTCAATGACATTTCTCAGTATACCTCGACAACAACTAAAG
TGCCATCCACGGACATCACTCTCAGACCTACAAGGAAGAATTCCACACCAGTCACATCAGCCTTTCCCAC
TGCCAAACAGGATGATCCCAAGCAACAACCAAGCCCCTTCTCGGTGGATCAGAGGGACTACTCCACAGAG
CTAAGTGTCACTATCGCAGTGGGGGCCTCTCTGCTGTTTCTCAACATCTTGGCTTTTGCAGCCCTGTACT
ACAAGAAGGATAAGAGGAGACATGATGTCCACCGGAGGTGCAGCCCTCAGCGCACGACCACCAACGACCT
AACCCATGCTCCAGAAGAGGAAATTATGTCTCTCCAAATGAAGCACACTGACTTGGATCACGAGTGTGAG
TCCATCCATCCACATGAGGTGGTTCTTCGGACCGCCTGTCCCCCAGATTATACTCTAGCTATGAGGAGGT
CACCTGATGATATTCCACTAATGACACCTAACACCATCACAATGATTCCCAACACTATACCAGGGATTCA
GCCCTTACATACATTCAACACATTTACTGGAGGACAGAATAATACACTGCCCCATCCCCACCCACACCCC
CATTCACATTCAACAACCAGGGTATAGCCAGATGAGAGAGACAAACTGATTAATCCCGCGGCCATGGCGG
CCGGGAGCATGCGACGTCGGGCCCGGGGAGCTCAATTCACTCCTCAGGTGCAGGCTGCCTATCAGAAGGT
GGTGGCTGGTGTGGCCAATGCCCTGGCTCACAAATACCACTGAGATCTTTTTCCCTCTGCCAAAAATTAT
GGGGACATCATGAAGCCCCTTGAGCATCTGACTTCTGGCTAATAAAGGAAATTTATTTTCATTGCAATAG
TGTGTTGGAATTTTTTGTGTCTCTCACTCGGAAGGACATATGGGAGGGCAAATCATTTAAAACATCAGAA
TGAGTATTTGGTTTAGAGTTTGGCAACATATGCCCATATGCTGGCTGCCATGAACAAAGGTTGGCTATAA
AGAGGTCATCAGTATATGAAACAGCCCCCTGCTGTCCATTCCTTATTCCATAGAAAAGCCTTGACTTGAG
GTTAGATTTTTTTTATATTTTGTTTTGTGTTATTTTTTTCTTTAACATCCCTAAAATTTTCCTTACATGT
TTTACTAGCCAGATTTTTCCTCCTCTCCTGACTACTCCCAGTCATAGCTGTCCCTCTTCTCTTATGGAGA
TCCCTCGACCTGCAGCCCAAGCTTGGCGTAATCATGGTCATAGCTGTTTCCTGTGTGAAATTGTTATCCG
CTCACAATTCCACACAACATACGAGCCGGAAGCATAAAGTGTAAAGCCTGGGGTGCCTAATGAGTGAGCT
AACTCACATTAATTGCGTTGCGCTCACTGCCCGCTTTCCAGTCGGGAAACCTGTCGTGCCAGCGGATCCG
CATCTCAATTAGTCAGCAACCATAGTCCCGCCCCTAACTCCGCCCATCCCGCCCCTAACTCCGCCCAGTT
CCGCCCATTCTCCGCCCCATGGCTGACTAATTTTTTTTATTTATGCAGAGGCCGAGGCCGCCTCGGCCTC
TGAGCTATTCCAGAAGTAGTGAGGAGGCTTTTTTGGAGGCCTAGGCTTTTGCAAAAAGCTAACTTGTTTA
TTGCAGCTTATAATGGTTACAAATAAAGCAATAGCATCACAAATTTCACAAATAAAGCATTTTTTTCACT
GCATTCTAGTTGTGGTTTGTCCAAACTCATCAATGTATCTTATCATGTCTGGATCCGCTGCATTAATGAA
TCGGCCAACGCGCGGGGAGAGGCGGTTTGCGTATTGGGCGCTCTTCCGCTTCCTCGCTCACTGACTCGCT
GCGCTCGGTCGTTCGGCTGCGGCGAGCGGTATCAGCTCACTCAAAGGCGGTAATACGGTTATCCACAGAA
TCAGGGGATAACGCAGGAAAGAACATGTGAGCAAAAGGCCAGCAAAAGGCCAGGAACCGTAAAAAGGCCG
CGTTGCTGGCGTTTTTCCATAGGCTCCGCCCCCCTGACGAGCATCACAAAAATCGACGCTCAAGTCAGAG
GTGGCGAAACCCGACAGGACTATAAAGATACCAGGCGTTTCCCCCTGGAAGCTCCCTCGTGCGCTCTCCT
GTTCCGACCCTGCCGCTTACCGGATACCTGTCCGCCTTTCTCCCTTCGGGAAGCGTGGCGCTTTCTCATA
GCTCACGCTGTAGGTATCTCAGTTCGGTGTAGGTCGTTCGCTCCAAGCTGGGCTGTGTGCACGAACCCCC
CGTTCAGCCCGACCGCTGCGCCTTATCCGGTAACTATCGTCTTGAGTCCAACCCGGTAAGACACGACTTA
TCGCCACTGGCAGCAGCCACTGGTAACAGGATTAGCAGAGCGAGGTATGTAGGCGGTGCTACAGAGTTCT
TGAAGTGGTGGCCTAACTACGGCTACACTAGAAGAACAGTATTTGGTATCTGCGCTCTGCTGAAGCCAGT
TACCTTCGGAAAAAGAGTTGGTAGCTCTTGATCCGGCAAACAAACCACCGCTGGTAGCGGTGGTTTTTTT
GTTTGCAAGCAGCAGATTACGCGCAGAAAAAAAGGATCTCAAGAAGATCCTTTGATCTTTTCTACGGGGT
CTGACGCTCAGTGGAACGAAAACTCACGTTAAGGGATTTTGGTCATGAGATTATCAAAAAGGATCTTCAC
CTAGATCCTTTTAAATTAAAAATGAAGTTTTAAATCAATCTAAAGTATATATGAGTAAACTTGGTCTGAC
AGTTACCAATGCTTAATCAGTGAGGCACCTATCTCAGCGATCTGTCTATTTCGTTCATCCATAGTTGCCT
GACTCCCCGTCGTGTAGATAACTACGATACGGGAGGGCTTACCATCTGGCCCCAGTGCTGCAATGATACC
GCGAGACCCACGCTCACCGGCTCCAGATTTATCAGCAATAAACCAGCCAGCCGGAAGGGCCGAGCGCAGA
AGTGGTCCTGCAACTTTATCCGCCTCCATCCAGTCTATTAATTGTTGCCGGGAAGCTAGAGTAAGTAGTT
CGCCAGTTAATAGTTTGCGCAACGTTGTTGCCATTGCTACAGGCATCGTGGTGTCACGCTCGTCGTTTGG
TATGGCTTCATTCAGCTCCGGTTCCCAACGATCAAGGCGAGTTACATGATCCCCCATGTTGTGCAAAAAA
GCGGTTAGCTCCTTCGGTCCTCCGATCGTTGTCAGAAGTAAGTTGGCCGCAGTGTTATCACTCATGGTTA
TGGCAGCACTGCATAATTCTCTTACTGTCATGCCATCCGTAAGATGCTTTTCTGTGACTGGTGAGTACTC
AACCAAGTCATTCTGAGAATAGTGTATGCGGCGACCGAGTTGCTCTTGCCCGGCGTCAATACGGGATAAT
ACCGCGCCACATAGCAGAACTTTAAAAGTGCTCATCATTGGAAAACGTTCTTCGGGGCGAAAACTCTCAA
GGATCTTACCGCTGTTGAGATCCAGTTCGATGTAACCCACTCGTGCACCCAACTGATCTTCAGCATCTTT
TACTTTCACCAGCGTTTCTGGGTGAGCAAAAACAGGAAGGCAAAATGCCGCAAAAAAGGGAATAAGGGCG
ACACGGAAATGTTGAATACTCATACTCTTCCTTTTTCAATATTATTGAAGCATTTATCAGGGTTATTGTC
TCATGAGCGGATACATATTTGAATGTATTTAGAAAAATAAACAAATAGGGGTTCCGCGCACATTTCCCCG
AAAAGTGCCACCTGGGTCGACATTGATTATTG
