>Addgene plasmid #15227 | pCAG-NL1A | addgene partial sequence | sequence record 21709 | 15227 with Bglob-pA-R
TTTNGNACAGGGCATNGGCCACACCAGCCACCACCTTCTGATAGGCAGCCTGCACCTGAGGAGTGAATTG
AGCTCCCCGGGCCCGACGTCGCATGCTCCCGGCCGCCATGGCCGCGGGATTAATCAGTTTGTCTCTCTCA
TCTGGCTATACCCTGGTTGTTGAATGTGAATGGGGGTGTGGGTGGGGATGGGGCAGTGTATTATTCTGTC
CTCCAGTAAATGTGTTGAATGTATGTAAGGGCTGAATCCCTGGTATAGTGTTGGGAATCATTGTGATGGT
GTTAGGTGTCATTAGTGGAATATCATCAGGTGACCTCCTCATAGCTAGAGTATAATCTGGGGGACAGGCG
GTCCGAAGAACCACCTCATGTGGATGGATGGACTCACACTCGTGATCCAAGTCAGTGTGCTTCATTTGGA
GAGACATAATTTCCTCTTCTGGAGCATGGGTTAGGTCGTTGGTGGTCGTGCGCTGANGGCTGCACCTCCG
GTGGACATCATGTCTCCTCTTATCCTTCTTGTAGTACAGGGCTGCAAAAGCCAANATGTTGANAAACANC
AAAAA
